>Addgene plasmid #144142 | TFORF2667 | addgene full sequence | sequence record 396214 | Addgene NGS Result
TTAATGTAGTCTTATGCAATACTCTTGTAGTCTTGCAACATGGTAACGATGAGTTAGCAACATGCCTTAC
AAGGAGAGAAAAAGCACCGTGCATGCCGATTGGTGGAAGTAAGGTGGTACGATCGTGCCTTATTAGGAAG
GCAACAGACGGGTCTGACATGGATTGGACGAACCACTGAATTGCCGCATTGCAGAGATATTGTATTTAAG
TGCCTAGCTCGATACATAAACGGGTCTCTCTGGTTAGACCAGATCTGAGCCTGGGAGCTCTCTGGCTAAC
TAGGGAACCCACTGCTTAAGCCTCAATAAAGCTTGCCTTGAGTGCTTCAAGTAGTGTGTGCCCGTCTGTT
GTGTGACTCTGGTAACTAGAGATCCCTCAGACCCTTTTAGTCAGTGTGGAAAATCTCTAGCAGTGGCGCC
CGAACAGGGACTTGAAAGCGAAAGGGAAACCAGAGGAGCTCTCTCGACGCAGGACTCGGCTTGCTGAAGC
GCGCACGGCAAGAGGCGAGGGGCGGCGACTGGTGAGTACGCCAAAAATTTTGACTAGCGGAGGCTAGAAG
GAGAGAGATGGGTGCGAGAGCGTCAGTATTAAGCGGGGGAGAATTAGATCGCGATGGGAAAAAATTCGGT
TAAGGCCAGGGGGAAAGAAAAAATATAAATTAAAACATATAGTATGGGCAAGCAGGGAGCTAGAACGATT
CGCAGTTAATCCTGGCCTGTTAGAAACATCAGAAGGCTGTAGACAAATACTGGGACAGCTACAACCATCC
CTTCAGACAGGATCAGAAGAACTTAGATCATTATATAATACAGTAGCAACCCTCTATTGTGTGCATCAAA
GGATAGAGATAAAAGACACCAAGGAAGCTTTAGACAAGATAGAGGAAGAGCAAAACAAAAGTAAGACCAC
CGCACAGCAAGCGGCCGCTGATCTTCAGACCTGGAGGAGGAGATATGAGGGACAATTGGAGAAGTGAATT
ATATAAATATAAAGTAGTAAAAATTGAACCATTAGGAGTAGCACCCACCAAGGCAAAGAGAAGAGTGGTG
CAGAGAGAAAAAAGAGCAGTGGGAATAGGAGCTTTGTTCCTTGGGTTCTTGGGAGCAGCAGGAAGCACTA
TGGGCGCAGCGTCAATGACGCTGACGGTACAGGCCAGACAATTATTGTCTGGTATAGTGCAGCAGCAGAA
CAATTTGCTGAGGGCTATTGAGGCGCAACAGCATCTGTTGCAACTCACAGTCTGGGGCATCAAGCAGCTC
CAGGCAAGAATCCTGGCTGTGGAAAGATACCTAAAGGATCAACAGCTCCTGGGGATTTGGGGTTGCTCTG
GAAAACTCATTTGCACCACTGCTGTGCCTTGGAATGCTAGTTGGAGTAATAAATCTCTGGAACAGATTTG
GAATCACACGACCTGGATGGAGTGGGACAGAGAAATTAACAATTACACAAGCTTAATACACTCCTTAATT
GAAGAATCGCAAAACCAGCAAGAAAAGAATGAACAAGAATTATTGGAATTAGATAAATGGGCAAGTTTGT
GGAATTGGTTTAACATAACAAATTGGCTGTGGTATATAAAATTATTCATAATGATAGTAGGAGGCTTGGT
AGGTTTAAGAATAGTTTTTGCTGTACTTTCTATAGTGAATAGAGTTAGGCAGGGATATTCACCATTATCG
TTTCAGACCCACCTCCCAACCCCGAGGGGACCCATGCATTGCATCTCAATTAGTCAGCAACCAGGTGTGG
AAAGTCCCCAGGCTCCCCAGCAGGCAGAAGTATGCAAAGCATGCGTCTCAATTAGTCAGCAACCATAGTC
CCGCCCCTAACTCCGCCCATCCCGCCCCTAACTCCGCCCAGTTCCGCCCATTCTCCGCCCCATGGCTGAC
TAATTTTTTTTATTTATGCAGAGGCCGAGGCCGCCTCGGCCTCTGAGCTATTCCAGAAGTAGTGAGGAGG
CTTTTTTGGAGGCCTAGGCTTTTGCAAAAAGCTTTCTAGAGGTACCACCGGAGCTTACCATGACCGAGTA
CAAGCCCACGGTGCGCCTCGCCACCCGCGACGACGTCCCCAGGGCCGTACGCACCCTCGCCGCCGCGTTC
GCCGACTACCCCGCCACGCGCCACACCGTCGATCCGGACCGCCACATCGAGCGGGTCACCGAGCTGCAAG
AACTCTTCCTCACGCGCGTCGGGCTCGACATCGGCAAGGTGTGGGTCGCGGACGACGGCGCCGCCGTGGC
GGTCTGGACCACGCCGGAGAGCGTCGAAGCGGGGGCGGTGTTCGCCGAGATCGGCCCGCGCATGGCCGAG
TTGAGCGGTTCCCGGCTGGCCGCGCAGCAACAGATGGAAGGCCTCCTGGCGCCGCACCGGCCCAAGGAGC
CCGCGTGGTTCCTGGCCACCGTCGGCGTCTCGCCCGACCACCAGGGCAAGGGTCTGGGCAGCGCCGTCGT
GCTCCCCGGAGTGGAGGCGGCCGAGCGCGCCGGGGTGCCCGCCTTCCTGGAGACCTCCGCGCCCCGCAAC
CTCCCCTTCTACGAGCGGCTCGGCTTCACCGTCACCGCCGACGTCGAGGTGCCCGAAGGACCGCGCACCT
GGTGCATGACCCGCAAGCCCGGTGCCAGTTAACGAATTCTAGATCTTGAGACAAATGGCAGTATTCATCC
ACAATTTTAAAAGAAAAGGGGGGATTGGGGGGTACAGTGCAGGGGAAAGAATAGTAGACATAATAGCAAC
AGACATACAAACTAAAGAATTACAAAAACAAATTACAAAAATTCAAAATTTTCGGGTTTATTACAGGGAC
AGCAGAGATCCACTTTGGCGCCGGCTCGAGGCCTGCAGGTGCAAAGATGGATAAAGTTTTAAACAGAGAG
GAATCTTTGCAGCTAATGGACCTTCTAGGTCTTGAAAGGAGTGGGAATTGGCTCCGGTGCCCGTCAGTGG
GCAGAGCGCACATCGCCCACAGTCCCCGAGAAGTTGGGGGGAGGGGTCGGCAATTGAACCGGTGCCTAGA
GAAGGTGGCGCGGGGTAAACTGGGAAAGTGATGTCGTGTACTGGCTCCGCCTTTTTCCCGAGGGTGGGGG
AGAACCGTATATAAGTGCAGTAGTCGCCGTGAACGTTCTTTTTCGCAACGGGTTTGCCGCCAGAACACAG
GTAAGTGCCGTGTGTGGTTCCCGCGGGCCTGGCCTCTTTACGGGTTATGGCCCTTGCGTGCCTTGAATTA
CTTCCACCTGGCTGCAGTACGTGATTCTTGATCCCGAGCTTCGGGTTGGAAGTGGGTGGGAGAGTTCGAG
GCCTTGCGCTTAAGGAGCCCCTTCGCCTCGTGCTTGAGTTGAGGCCTGGCCTGGGCGCTGGGGCCGCCGC
GTGCGAATCTGGTGGCACCTTCGCGCCTGTCTCGCTGCTTTCGATAAGTCTCTAGCCATTTAAAATTTTT
GATGACCTGCTGCGACGCTTTTTTTCTGGCAAGATAGTCTTGTAAATGCGGGCCAAGATCTGCACACTGG
TATTTCGGTTTTTGGGGCCGCGGGCGGCGACGGGGCCCGTGCGTCCCAGCGCACATGTTCGGCGAGGCGG
GGCCTGCGAGCGCGGCCACCGAGAATCGGACGGGGGTAGTCTCAAGCTGGCCGGCCTGCTCTGGTGCCTG
GCCTCGCGCCGCCGTGTATCGCCCCGCCCTGGGCGGCAAGGCTGGCCCGGTCGGCACCAGTTGCGTGAGC
GGAAAGATGGCCGCTTCCCGGCCCTGCTGCAGGGAGCTCAAAATGGAGGACGCGGCGCTCGGGAGAGCGG
GCGGGTGAGTCACCCACACAAAGGAAAAGGGCCTTTCCGTCCTCAGCCGTCGCTTCATGTGACTCCACGG
AGTACCGGGCGCCGTCCAGGCACCTCGATTAGTTCTCGAGCTTTTGGAGTACGTCGTCTTTAGGTTGGGG
GGAGGGGTTTTATGCGATGGAGTTTCCCCACACTGAGTGGGTGGAGACTGAAGTTAGGCCAGCTTGGCAC
TTGATGTAATTCTCCTTGGAATTTGCCCTTTTTGAGTTTGGATCTTGGTTCATTCTCAAGCCTCAGACAG
TGGTTCAAAGTTTTTTTCTTCCATTTCAGGTGTCGTGAGGCTAGCACCGCCACCATGGAGAATAACTTGA
AAACTTGTCCCAAAGAGGACGGTGATTTCGTTTCTGATAAAATAAAGTTTAAAATAGAAGAGGAAGATGA
TGATGGAATTCCTCCTGATAGTTTGGAAAGAATGGACTTTAAAAGCGAGCAGGAGGACATGAAGCAGACA
GACAGCGGTGGGGAGCGAGCGGGCCTCGGTGGGACGGGTTGCAGCTGCAAGCCCCCGGGGAAGTACTTGT
CTGCAGAGAGTGAGGATGACTATGGCGCGCTGTTCTCCCAGTACAGCAGCACCCTATACGACGTGGCCAT
GGAGGCCGTGACCCAGAGCCTCCTTTCCAGCCGGAACATGAGCTCCAGGAAGAAGTCTCCAGCCTGGAAG
CATTTTTTTATCTCTCCCCGAGACAGCACTAAAGCAATATGCATGTACTGTGTGAAGGAGTTCAGCAGAG
GCAAAAACGAGAAAGACTTGAGTACCAGTTGTCTCATGAGGCACGTGAGGCGCGCACACCCGACCGTGCT
CATTCAGGAAAATGGCAGTGTGTCTGCCGTGTCCTCGTTCCCCTCTCCCTCACTCCTGCTTCCACCACAG
CCTGCGGACGCGGGTGACCTCAGCACCATCCTCTCACCCATCAAACTTGTCCAGAAAGTGGCGTCTAAGA
TCCCGTCCCCCGATCGAATAACAGAGGAGTCTGTGTCTGTAGTTTCTTCTGAAGAAATCTCCTCTGACAT
GTCCGTTTCGGAGAAGTGCGGCAGAGAAGAAGCCCTGGTGGGGTCGTCTCCCCACCTCCCTGCTCTCCAT
TACGATGAACCTGCAGAGAACTTAGCGGAGAAGAGCCTTCCACTTCCAAAGAGCACCTCTGGGTCCAGGA
GAAGGTCCGCTGTCTGGAAGCACTTCTACCTGTCGCCACTGGACAACTCCAAAGCTGTCTGCATTCACTG
CATGAACGAGTTCAGCCGGGGGAAGAATGGGAAGGACCTGGGCACGAGCTGCCTCATCAGGCACATGTGG
AGGGCACACCGCGCCATCGTGTTGCAGGAGAACGGGGGCACGGGCATCCCGCCACTGTACTCCACCCCTC
CCACTCTGCTGCCTTCCTTGCTGCCGCCGGAGGGGGAGCTCAGCTCTGTGTCCTCGTCTCCAGTAAAGCC
GGTCAGAGAGTCCCCTTCGGCCTCCTCCTCCCCTGACAGGCTGACTGAGGACTTGCAGTCTCACTTGAAC
CCTGGAGATGGGCTGATGGAAGACGTGGCGGCCTTCTCATCTTCCGATGACATAGGGGAGGCCTCGGCGT
CCTCTCCTGAGAAGCAGCAGGCTGATGGGCTGAGTCCTAGATTGTTTGAATCTGGCGCCATCTTCCAGCA
GAATAAAAAGGTCATGAAAAGACTGAAGTCGGAGGTCTGGCATCACTTCTCCCTGGCCCCCATGGACAGC
CTCAAGGCCGAGTGTCGGTACTGCGGCTGTGCCATCAGCCGGGGGAAGAAGGGTGATGTGGGCACCAGCT
GCCTGATGAGACATCTCTACCGGCGCCATCCAGAAGTTGTCGGGAGCCAGAAGGGCTTCCTGGGTGCAAG
TCTGGCAAACTCTCCGTATGCCACTTTGGCCTCTGCAGAAAGTTCCTCTTCCAAATTGACTGACTTGCCA
ACAGTGGTCACAAAAAACAATCAAGTTATGTTTCCTGTTAATAGCAAAAAGACCTCGAAGCTGTGGAATC
ATTTTTCTATTTGCTCCGCAGACTCCACAAAAGTCGTGTGCTTGCACTGTGGCCGGACCATCAGCCGGGG
GAAGAAGCCGACTAACTTGGGTACCAGCTGTCTTCTGAGACATTTACAGCGGTTCCATAGCAACGTGCTG
AAAACTGAGGTCTCGGAGACGGCTCGGCCCTCCTCTCCGGACACCCGGGTGCCGCGGGGCACAGAATTAT
CAGGCGCTTCCTCTTTTGATGACACCAATGAGAAGTTTTACGATTCTCACCCAGTTGCCAAAAAAATCAC
AAGTCTCATAGCTGAAATGATTGCACTTGACCTCCAGCCATATTCTTTTGTAGACAACGTTGGCTTTAAC
AGGCTGCTTGAATACTTGAAACCTCAGTACTCCCTCCCCGCCCCTTCCTACTTCTCCAGGACAGCTATCC
CAGGTATGTATGATAATGTGAAGCAGATAATTATGTCCCACCTTAAGGAAGCTGAGAGTGGTGTGATCCA
CTTCACGTCTGGAATATGGATGAGTAACCAGACCCGTGAGTACCTGACCCTCACGGCCCACTGGGTTTCC
TTCGAGTCGCCAGCCCGGCCGCGCTGTGACGACCACCACTGCTCGGCGCTGTTGGACGTGTCGCAGGTGG
ACTGCGACTACAGTGGCAACAGCATTCAGAAGCAGCTGGAGTGCTGGTGGGAAGCGTGGGTGACCTCCAC
CGGCCTTCAGGTGGGCATCACCGTCACCGACAACGCCAGCATCGGGAAGACGCTGAACGAGGGGGAGCAC
TCGAGCGTGCAGTGCTTCAGCCATACGGTGAACCTGATCGTCAGCGAGGCCATTAAGAGCCAGCGGATGG
TGCAGAACCTGCTGAGCCTCGCCCGGAAGATCTGCGAGCGGGTGCACCGGTCGCCCAAGGCGAAGGAGAA
ACTGGCCGAGCTGCAGAGGGAGTACGCGCTGCCTCAGCATCACCTCATCCAGGACGTCCCGTCCAAGTGG
AGCACTTCCTTCCACATGCTCGAGCGGCTCATTGAGCAGAAAAGGGCCATTAACGAGATGTCCGTCGAGT
GTAACTTCCGAGAGCTGATCAGCTGCGACCAGTGGGAGGTCATGCAGTCCGTGTGCCGTGCGCTAAAGCC
CTTCGAGGCTGCGAGCCGGGAGATGAGCACGCAGATGTCCACCCTCAGCCAGGTCATCCCCATGGTACAC
ATCCTCAACAGGAAGGTGGAGATGCTCTTCGAGGAGACGATGGGCATCGACACCATGCTGCGCTCTCTGA
AGGAGGCCATGGTGAGCCGCCTGTCTGCCACCCTCCACGACCCGCGGTACGTCTTCGCCACGCTGCTGGA
TCCTCGCTACAAGGCCTCCCTGTTTACGGAGGAGGAGGCGGAGCAGTACAAACAGGATTTAATCAGGGAA
CTCGAACTCATGAATTCTACCTCAGAGGACGTGGCTGCCTCCCACAGGTGTGATGCTGGCTCCCCGTCGA
AAGACTCTGCCGCAGAGGAGAACCTGTGGTCACTTGTGGCCAAGGTGAAGAAGAAAGACCCAAGAGAAAA
GCTGCCTGAAGCCATGGTGCTTGCGTATCTGGAGGAGGAGGTGCTTGAACACAGCTGTGACCCGCTCACC
TACTGGAACCTGAAGAAGGCGTCCTGGCCGGGGCTGTCCGCGCTGGCCGTCAGATTTTTGGGCTGCCCCC
CAAGCATCGTCCCTTCAGAAAAGCTGTTCAACACACCCACTGAGAACGGTAGCCTTGGCCAATCCAGGCT
CATGATGGAACATTTTGAAAAACTTATCTTTTTGAAAGTGAATCTTCCCTTAATATACTTTCAGTATTAG
TAATGAACTAGTCCGTAACTTGAAAGTATTTCGATTTCTTGGCTTTATATATCTTGTGGAAAGGACGATA
AATGCTTACTGCTGGAATTGGAACGCGTTAAGTCGACAATCAACCTCTGGATTACAAAATTTGTGAAAGA
TTGACTGGTATTCTTAACTATGTTGCTCCTTTTACGCTATGTGGATACGCTGCTTTAATGCCTTTGTATC
ATGCTATTGCTTCCCGTATGGCTTTCATTTTCTCCTCCTTGTATAAATCCTGGTTGCTGTCTCTTTATGA
GGAGTTGTGGCCCGTTGTCAGGCAACGTGGCGTGGTGTGCACTGTGTTTGCTGACGCAACCCCCACTGGT
TGGGGCATTGCCACCACCTGTCAGCTCCTTTCCGGGACTTTCGCTTTCCCCCTCCCTATTGCCACGGCGG
AACTCATCGCCGCCTGCCTTGCCCGCTGCTGGACAGGGGCTCGGCTGTTGGGCACTGACAATTCCGTGGT
GTTGTCGGGGAAATCATCGTCCTTTCCTTGGCTGCTCGCCTGTGTTGCCACCTGGATTCTGCGCGGGACG
TCCTTCTGCTACGTCCCTTCGGCCCTCAATCCAGCGGACCTTCCTTCCCGCGGCCTGCTGCCGGCTCTGC
GGCCTCTTCCGCGTCTTCGCCTTCGCCCTCAGACGAGTCGGATCTCCCTTTGGGCCGCCTCCCCGCGTCG
ACTTTAAGACCAATGACTTACAAGGCAGCTGTAGATCTTAGCCACTTTTTAAAAGAAAAGGGGGGACTGG
AAGGGCTAATTCACTCCCAACGAAGACAAGATCTGCTTTTTGCTTGTACTGGGTCTCTCTGGTTAGACCA
GATCTGAGCCTGGGAGCTCTCTGGCTAACTAGGGAACCCACTGCTTAAGCCTCAATAAAGCTTGCCTTGA
GTGCTTCAAGTAGTGTGTGCCCGTCTGTTGTGTGACTCTGGTAACTAGAGATCCCTCAGACCCTTTTAGT
CAGTGTGGAAAATCTCTAGCAGTACGTATAGTAGTTCATGTCATCTTATTATTCAGTATTTATAACTTGC
AAAGAAATGAATATCAGAGAGTGAGAGGAACTTGTTTATTGCAGCTTATAATGGTTACAAATAAAGCAAT
AGCATCACAAATTTCACAAATAAAGCATTTTTTTCACTGCATTCTAGTTGTGGTTTGTCCAAACTCATCA
ATGTATCTTATCATGTCTGGCTCTAGCTATCCCGCCCCTAACTCCGCCCATCCCGCCCCTAACTCCGCCC
AGTTCCGCCCATTCTCCGCCCCATGGCTGACTAATTTTTTTTATTTATGCAGAGGCCGAGGCCGCCTCGG
CCTCTGAGCTATTCCAGAAGTAGTGAGGAGGCTTTTTTGGAGGCCTAGGGACGTACCCAATTCGCCCTAT
AGTGAGTCGTATTACGCGCGCTCACTGGCCGTCGTTTTACAACGTCGTGACTGGGAAAACCCTGGCGTTA
CCCAACTTAATCGCCTTGCAGCACATCCCCCTTTCGCCAGCTGGCGTAATAGCGAAGAGGCCCGCACCGA
TCGCCCTTCCCAACAGTTGCGCAGCCTGAATGGCGAATGGG
[124 nt withheld, positions 9212-9335]
C
[91 nt withheld, positions 9337-9427]
A
[49 nt withheld, positions 9429-9477]
CCTTTGACGTTGGAGTCCACGTTCTTT
[37 nt withheld, positions 9505-9541]
ACCCTATCTCGGTCTATTCTTTTGATTTATAAGGGATTTTGCCGATTTCGGCCTATTGGTTAAAAAATGA
GCTGATTTAACAAAAATTTAACGCGAATTTTAACAAAATATTAACGCTTACAATTTAGGTGGCACTTTTC
GGGGAAATGTGCGCGGAACCCCTATTTGTTTATTTTTCTAAATACATTCAAATATGTATCCGCTCATGAG
ACAATAACCCTGATAAATGCTTCAATAATATTGAAAAAGGAAGAGTATGAGTATTCAACATTTCCGTGTC
GCCCTTATTCCCTTTTTTGCGGCATTTTGCCTTCCTGTTTTTGCTCACCCAGAAACGCTGGTGAAAGTAA
AAGATGCTGAAGATCAGTTGGGTGCACGAGTGGGTTACATCGAACTGGATCTCAACAGCGGTAAGATCCT
TGAGAGTTTTCGCCCCGAAGAACGTTTTCCAATGATGAGCACTTTTAAAGTTCTGCTATGTGGCGCGGTA
TTATCCCGTATTGACGCCGGGCAAGAGCAACTCGGTCGCCGCATACACTATTCTCAGAATGACTTGGTTG
AGTACTCACCAGTCACAGAAAAGCATCTTACGGATGGCATGACAGTAAGAGAATTATGCAGTGCTGCCAT
AACCATGAGTGATAACACTGCGGCCAACTTACTTCTGACAACGATCGGAGGACCGAAGGAGCTAACCGCT
TTTTTGCACAACATGGGGGATCATGTAACTCGCCTTGATCGTTGGGAACCGGAGCTGAATGAAGCCATAC
CAAACGACGAGCGTGACACCACGATGCCTGTAGCAATGGCAACAACGTTGCGCAAACTATTAACTGGCGA
ACTACTTACTCTAGCTTCCCGGCAACAATTAATAGACTGGATGGAGGCGGATAAAGTTGCAGGACCACTT
CTGCGCTCGGCCCTTCCGGCTGGCTGGTTTATTGCTGATAAATCTGGAGCCGGTGAGCGTGGGTCTCGCG
GTATCATTGCAGCACTGGGGCCAGATGGTAAGCCCTCCCGTATCGTAGTTATCTACACGACGGGGAGTCA
GGCAACTATGGATGAACGAAATAGACAGATCGCTGAGATAGGTGCCTCACTGATTAAGCATTGGTAACTG
TCAGACCAAGTTTACTCATATATACTTTAGATTGATTTAAAACTTCATTTTTAATTTAAAAGGATCTAGG
TGAAGATCCTTTTTGATAATCTCATGACCAAAATCCCTTAACGTGAGTTTTCGTTCCACTGAGCGTCAGA
CCCCGTAGAAAAGATCAAAGGATCTTCTTGAGATCCTTTTTTTCTGCGCGTAATCTGCTGCTTGCAAACA
AAAAAACCACCGCTACCAGCGGTGGTTTGTTTGCCGGATCAAGAGCTACCAACTCTTTTTCCGAAGGTAA
CTGGCTTCAGCAGAGCGCAGATACCAAATACTGTTCTTCTAGTGTAGCCGTAGTTAGGCCACCACTTCAA
GAACTCTGTAGCACCGCCTACATACCTCGCTCTGCTAATCCTGTTACCAGTGGCTGCTGCCAGTGGCGAT
AAGTCGTGTCTTACCGGGTTGGACTCAAGACGATAGTTACCGGATAAGGCGCAGCGGTCGGGCTGAACGG
GGGGTTCGTGCACACAGCCCAGCTTGGAGCGAACGACCTACACCGAACTGAGATACCTACAGCGTGAGCT
ATGAGAAAGCGCCACGCTTCCCGAAGGGAGAAAGGCGGACAGGTATCCGGTAAGCGGCAGGGTCGGAACA
GGAGAGCGCACGAGGGAGCTTCCAGGGGGAAACGCCTGGTATCTTTATAGTCCTGTCGGGTTTCGCCACC
TCTGACTTGAGCGTCGATTTTTGTGATGCTCGTCAGGGGGGCGGAGCCTATGGAAAAACGCCAGCAACGC
GGCCTTTTTACGGTTCCTGGCCTTTTGCTGGCCTTTTGCTCACATGTTCTTTCCTGCGTTATCCCCTGAT
TCTGTGGATAACCGTATTACCGCCTTTGAGTGAGCTGATACCGCTCGCCGCAGCCGAACGACCGAGCGCA
GCGAGTCAGTGAGCGAGGAAGCGGAAGAGCGCCCAATACGCAAACCGCCTCTCCCCGCGCGTTGGCCGAT
TCATTAATGCAGCTGGCACGACAGGTTTCCCGACTGGAAAGCGGGCAGTGAGCGCAACGCAATTAATGTG
AGTTAGCTCACTCATTAGGCACCCCAGGCTTTACACTTTATGCTTCCGGCTCGTATGTTGTGTGGAATTG
TGAGCGGATAACAATTTCACACAGGAAACAGCTATGACCATGATTACGCCAAGCGCGCAATTAACCCTCA
CTAAAGGGAACAAAAGCTGGAGCTGCAAGC
Features (pLannotate 1.2.2; 31 found; start..end, strand, type, name):
      5..231     +  promoter       RSV promoter: Rous sarcoma virus enhancer/promoter
    232..412     +  LTR            5' LTR (truncated): truncated 5' long terminal repeat (LTR) from HIV-1
    459..584     +  misc_feature   HIV-1 Ψ: packaging signal of human immunodeficiency virus type 1
    568..931     +  CDS            HIV-1 gag (fragment): gag protein from human immunodeficiency virus 1; gag
   1077..1310    +  misc_feature   RRE: The Rev response element (RRE) of HIV-1 allows for Rev-dependent mRNA export from the nucleus to the cytoplasm.
   1687..1713    +  CDS            Rev (fragment): human immunodeficiency virus 1 (HIV-1) Rev protein; rev; enhances nuclear export of unspliced and incompletely spliced viral mRNAs
   1720..1743    +  promoter       SV40 promoter (fragment): SV40 early promoter
   1744..1815    +  promoter       SV40 promoter (fragment): SV40 enhancer and early promoter
   1839..1974    +  rep_origin     SV40 ori: SV40 origin of replication
   2020..2616    +  CDS            PuroR (fragment): puromycin N-acetyltransferase; pac from Streptomyces; confers resistance to puromycin
   2665..2782    +  misc_feature   cPPT/CTS: central polypurine tract and central termination sequence of HIV-1
   2847..2913    +  CDS            small t antigen (fragment): SV40 (simian virus 40) small t antigen
   2920..4098    +  promoter       EF-1α promoter: strong constitutive promoter for human elongation factor EF-1α
   4115..7627    +  CDS            ZBED4: ZBED4_HUMAN - Also known as KIAA0637. Experimental evidence at protein level: Swiss-Prot protein existence level 1. Transcriptional regulator that binds to poly-guanine tracts in gene promoters and activates transcription (By similarity). Able to bind single- and double-stranded DNA and RNA (By similarity). From Homo sapiens (Human).
   7643..7696    +  promoter       U6 promoter (fragment): RNA polymerase III promoter for human U6 snRNA
   7738..8326    +  misc_feature   WPRE: woodchuck hepatitis virus posttranscriptional regulatory element
   8377..8396    +  misc_feature   cPPT/CTS (fragment): central polypurine tract and central termination sequence of HIV-1
   8398..8631    +  LTR            3' LTR (ΔU3): self-inactivating 3' long terminal repeat (LTR) from HIV-1
   8709..8830    +  polyA_signal   SV40 poly(A) signal: SV40 polyadenylation signal
   8870..9005    +  rep_origin     SV40 ori: SV40 origin of replication
   9026..9044    -  promoter       T7 promoter: promoter for bacteriophage T7 RNA polymerase
   9052..9207    +  CDS            lacZα (fragment): LacZα fragment of β-galactosidase; lacZ fragment
   9212..9640    +  rep_origin     f1 ori (sequence partly withheld): f1 bacteriophage origin of replication; arrow indicates direction of (+) strand synthesis
   9693..9797    +  promoter       AmpR promoter: bla
   9798..10658   +  CDS            AmpR: β-lactamase; bla; confers resistance to ampicillin, carbenicillin, and related antibiotics
  10829..11417   +  rep_origin     ori: high-copy-number ColE1/pMB1/pBR322/pUC origin of replication
  11600..11692   +  CDS            lacI (fragment): lac repressor; lacI; The lac repressor binds to the lac operator to inhibit transcription in E. coli. This inhibition can be relieved by adding lactose or isopropyl-β-D-thiogalactopyranoside (IPTG).
  11705..11726   +  protein_bind   CAP binding site: CAP binding activates transcription in the presence of cAMP. E. coli catabolite activator protein
  11741..11771   +  promoter       lac promoter: promoter for the E. coli lac operon
  11775..11797   +  protein_bind   lac operator (fragment): The lac repressor binds to the lac operator to inhibit transcription in E. coli. This inhibition can be relieved by adding lactose or isopropyl-β-D-thiogalactopyranoside (IPTG). lac repressor encoded by lacI
  11840..11858   +  promoter       T3 promoter: promoter for bacteriophage T3 RNA polymerase
