[The description below was written by a language model from this plasmid's Addgene catalogue record and pLannotate feature annotations shown in this document.]
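Description:
TFORF2667 is a lentiviral mammalian expression plasmid built on the pLX_TRC317 backbone and carrying the human ZBED4 open reading frame, one member of a barcoded transcription factor ORF collection. It is propagated in E. coli through a high-copy ColE1/pUC-type origin with ampicillin selection (AmpR under its own bla promoter). An f1 origin and remnants of a lac/lacZα cloning region with flanking T7 and T3 promoters are also present in the bacterial backbone. The depositor warns that the plasmid can recombine, a common issue for LTR-containing vectors.

The transfer cassette has a third-generation layout. An RSV promoter drives a truncated HIV-1 5' LTR, followed by the Ψ packaging signal with a gag fragment, the RRE for Rev-dependent export of the genomic RNA, a cPPT/CTS element, and a self-inactivating ΔU3 3' LTR with a downstream SV40 polyadenylation signal. Within the proviral region, an SV40 early promoter/origin drives puromycin N-acetyltransferase for selecting transduced cells. A separate EF-1α promoter drives the ZBED4 coding sequence, which encodes a zinc-finger transcriptional regulator annotated as binding poly-guanine tracts in promoters. A WPRE downstream of the ORF enhances transcript stability and expression. The short U6 promoter fragment annotated between the ORF and the WPRE is probably only a partial match rather than a functional Pol III unit.

According to the record, each construct in the collection carries a unique 24-bp barcode, although the feature table does not annotate its position. The barcode allows the overexpressed factor to be identified by sequencing in pooled screens, such as those surveying transcription factors that direct cell differentiation.
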