Addgene plasmid #144142: TFORF2667
Purpose: Lentiviral vector for overexpressing transcription factor ORFs with unique 24-bp barcodes. Barcodes facilitate identification of transcription factors in pooled screens.
Depositing lab: Feng Zhang. Depositing organization: Broad Institute. Publication: A transcription factor atlas of directed differentiation. Joung J, Ma S, Tay T, Geiger-Schuller KR, Kirchgatterer PC, Verdine VK, Guo B, Arias-Garcia MA, Allen WE, Singh A, Kuksenko O, Abudayyeh OO, Gootenberg JS, Fu Z, Macrae RK, Buenrostro JD, Regev A, Zhang F. Cell. 2023 Jan 5;186(1):209-229.e26. doi: 10.1016/j.cell.2022.11.026. PubMed 36608654.
Backbone
  Vector backbone: pLX_TRC317
  Backbone manufacturer: Broad Institute Genetic Perturbation Platform
  Backbone size w/o insert (bp): 8264
  Vector type: Mammalian Expression, Lentiviral
  Selectable markers: Puromycin
Growth in bacteria
  Bacterial resistance: Ampicillin, 100 μg/mL
  Growth temperature: 37°C
  Growth strain: NEB Stable
  Copy number: High Copy
Gene/Insert
  Gene/Insert name: ZBED4
  Species: H. sapiens (human)
  Insert size (bp): 3617
  Entrez Gene: ZBED4
  Promoter: EF1a
  Cloning method: Unknown
  Sequencing primers: 5′ GGGTGGAGACTGAAGTTAGGCCAG; 3′ CACATAGCGTAAAAGGAGCAACATAG
Terms and licenses: Academic/Nonprofit Terms; Industry Terms: Not Available to Industry
Depositor comments: NM_014838,ENST00000216268 . The transcription factor ORF portion of this plasmid was synthesized by Genewiz. Please test multiple small colonies in case of plasmid recombination. To make this collection available in a timely manner, a portion of this collection was not fully sequenced by Addgene. If an Addgene verified full plasmid sequence is not available, please contact us prior to placing an order to request the full sequence.
How to cite: TFORF2667 was a gift from Feng Zhang (Addgene plasmid # 144142 ; http://n2t.net/addgene:144142 ; RRID:Addgene_144142)
