>Addgene plasmid #144142 | TFORF2667 | depositor partial sequence | sequence record 284550 | Insert
ACCGCCACCATGGAGAATAACTTGAAAACTTGTCCCAAAGAGGACGGTGATTTCGTTTCTGATAAAATAA
AGTTTAAAATAGAAGAGGAAGATGATGATGGAATTCCTCCTGATAGTTTGGAAAGAATGGACTTTAAAAG
CGAGCAGGAGGACATGAAGCAGACAGACAGCGGTGGGGAGCGAGCGGGCCTCGGTGGGACGGGTTGCAGC
TGCAAGCCCCCGGGGAAGTACTTGTCTGCAGAGAGTGAGGATGACTATGGCGCGCTGTTCTCCCAGTACA
GCAGCACCCTATACGACGTGGCCATGGAGGCCGTGACCCAGAGCCTCCTTTCCAGCCGGAACATGAGCTC
CAGGAAGAAGTCTCCAGCCTGGAAGCATTTTTTTATCTCTCCCCGAGACAGCACTAAAGCAATATGCATG
TACTGTGTGAAGGAGTTCAGCAGAGGCAAAAACGAGAAAGACTTGAGTACCAGTTGTCTCATGAGGCACG
TGAGGCGCGCACACCCGACCGTGCTCATTCAGGAAAATGGCAGTGTGTCTGCCGTGTCCTCGTTCCCCTC
TCCCTCACTCCTGCTTCCACCACAGCCTGCGGACGCGGGTGACCTCAGCACCATCCTCTCACCCATCAAA
CTTGTCCAGAAAGTGGCGTCTAAGATCCCGTCCCCCGATCGAATAACAGAGGAGTCTGTGTCTGTAGTTT
CTTCTGAAGAAATCTCCTCTGACATGTCCGTTTCGGAGAAGTGCGGCAGAGAAGAAGCCCTGGTGGGGTC
GTCTCCCCACCTCCCTGCTCTCCATTACGATGAACCTGCAGAGAACTTAGCGGAGAAGAGCCTTCCACTT
CCAAAGAGCACCTCTGGGTCCAGGAGAAGGTCCGCTGTCTGGAAGCACTTCTACCTGTCGCCACTGGACA
ACTCCAAAGCTGTCTGCATTCACTGCATGAACGAGTTCAGCCGGGGGAAGAATGGGAAGGACCTGGGCAC
GAGCTGCCTCATCAGGCACATGTGGAGGGCACACCGCGCCATCGTGTTGCAGGAGAACGGGGGCACGGGC
ATCCCGCCACTGTACTCCACCCCTCCCACTCTGCTGCCTTCCTTGCTGCCGCCGGAGGGGGAGCTCAGCT
CTGTGTCCTCGTCTCCAGTAAAGCCGGTCAGAGAGTCCCCTTCGGCCTCCTCCTCCCCTGACAGGCTGAC
TGAGGACTTGCAGTCTCACTTGAACCCTGGAGATGGGCTGATGGAAGACGTGGCGGCCTTCTCATCTTCC
GATGACATAGGGGAGGCCTCGGCGTCCTCTCCTGAGAAGCAGCAGGCTGATGGGCTGAGTCCTAGATTGT
TTGAATCTGGCGCCATCTTCCAGCAGAATAAAAAGGTCATGAAAAGACTGAAGTCGGAGGTCTGGCATCA
CTTCTCCCTGGCCCCCATGGACAGCCTCAAGGCCGAGTGTCGGTACTGCGGCTGTGCCATCAGCCGGGGG
AAGAAGGGTGATGTGGGCACCAGCTGCCTGATGAGACATCTCTACCGGCGCCATCCAGAAGTTGTCGGGA
GCCAGAAGGGCTTCCTGGGTGCAAGTCTGGCAAACTCTCCGTATGCCACTTTGGCCTCTGCAGAAAGTTC
CTCTTCCAAATTGACTGACTTGCCAACAGTGGTCACAAAAAACAATCAAGTTATGTTTCCTGTTAATAGC
AAAAAGACCTCGAAGCTGTGGAATCATTTTTCTATTTGCTCCGCAGACTCCACAAAAGTCGTGTGCTTGC
ACTGTGGCCGGACCATCAGCCGGGGGAAGAAGCCGACTAACTTGGGTACCAGCTGTCTTCTGAGACATTT
ACAGCGGTTCCATAGCAACGTGCTGAAAACTGAGGTCTCGGAGACGGCTCGGCCCTCCTCTCCGGACACC
CGGGTGCCGCGGGGCACAGAATTATCAGGCGCTTCCTCTTTTGATGACACCAATGAGAAGTTTTACGATT
CTCACCCAGTTGCCAAAAAAATCACAAGTCTCATAGCTGAAATGATTGCACTTGACCTCCAGCCATATTC
TTTTGTAGACAACGTTGGCTTTAACAGGCTGCTTGAATACTTGAAACCTCAGTACTCCCTCCCCGCCCCT
TCCTACTTCTCCAGGACAGCTATCCCAGGTATGTATGATAATGTGAAGCAGATAATTATGTCCCACCTTA
AGGAAGCTGAGAGTGGTGTGATCCACTTCACGTCTGGAATATGGATGAGTAACCAGACCCGTGAGTACCT
GACCCTCACGGCCCACTGGGTTTCCTTCGAGTCGCCAGCCCGGCCGCGCTGTGACGACCACCACTGCTCG
GCGCTGTTGGACGTGTCGCAGGTGGACTGCGACTACAGTGGCAACAGCATTCAGAAGCAGCTGGAGTGCT
GGTGGGAAGCGTGGGTGACCTCCACCGGCCTTCAGGTGGGCATCACCGTCACCGACAACGCCAGCATCGG
GAAGACGCTGAACGAGGGGGAGCACTCGAGCGTGCAGTGCTTCAGCCATACGGTGAACCTGATCGTCAGC
GAGGCCATTAAGAGCCAGCGGATGGTGCAGAACCTGCTGAGCCTCGCCCGGAAGATCTGCGAGCGGGTGC
ACCGGTCGCCCAAGGCGAAGGAGAAACTGGCCGAGCTGCAGAGGGAGTACGCGCTGCCTCAGCATCACCT
CATCCAGGACGTCCCGTCCAAGTGGAGCACTTCCTTCCACATGCTCGAGCGGCTCATTGAGCAGAAAAGG
GCCATTAACGAGATGTCCGTCGAGTGTAACTTCCGAGAGCTGATCAGCTGCGACCAGTGGGAGGTCATGC
AGTCCGTGTGCCGTGCGCTAAAGCCCTTCGAGGCTGCGAGCCGGGAGATGAGCACGCAGATGTCCACCCT
CAGCCAGGTCATCCCCATGGTACACATCCTCAACAGGAAGGTGGAGATGCTCTTCGAGGAGACGATGGGC
ATCGACACCATGCTGCGCTCTCTGAAGGAGGCCATGGTGAGCCGCCTGTCTGCCACCCTCCACGACCCGC
GGTACGTCTTCGCCACGCTGCTGGATCCTCGCTACAAGGCCTCCCTGTTTACGGAGGAGGAGGCGGAGCA
GTACAAACAGGATTTAATCAGGGAACTCGAACTCATGAATTCTACCTCAGAGGACGTGGCTGCCTCCCAC
AGGTGTGATGCTGGCTCCCCGTCGAAAGACTCTGCCGCAGAGGAGAACCTGTGGTCACTTGTGGCCAAGG
TGAAGAAGAAAGACCCAAGAGAAAAGCTGCCTGAAGCCATGGTGCTTGCGTATCTGGAGGAGGAGGTGCT
TGAACACAGCTGTGACCCGCTCACCTACTGGAACCTGAAGAAGGCGTCCTGGCCGGGGCTGTCCGCGCTG
GCCGTCAGATTTTTGGGCTGCCCCCCAAGCATCGTCCCTTCAGAAAAGCTGTTCAACACACCCACTGAGA
ACGGTAGCCTTGGCCAATCCAGGCTCATGATGGAACATTTTGAAAAACTTATCTTTTTGAAAGTGAATCT
TCCCTTAATATACTTTCAGTATTAGTAATGAACTAGTCCGTAACTTGAAAGTATTTCGATTTCTTGGCTT
TATATATCTTGTGGAAAGGACGATAAATGCTTACTGCTGGAATTGGA
