>Addgene plasmid #144142 | TFORF2667 | depositor partial sequence | sequence record 284551 | Barcode
TAAATGCTTACTGCTGGAATTGGA
